>Addgene plasmid #155396 | ADARB1 | addgene full sequence | sequence record 375892 | Addgene NGS Result
GGCTCCGGTGCCCGTCAGTGGGCAGAGCGCACATCGCCCACAGTCCCCGAGAAGTTGGGGGGAGGGGTCG
GCAATTGAACCGGTGCCTAGAGAAGGTGGCGCGGGGTAAACTGGGAAAGTGATGTCGTGTACTGGCTCCG
CCTTTTTCCCGAGGGTGGGGGAGAACCGTATATAAGTGCAGTAGTCGCCGTGAACGTTCTTTTTCGCAAC
GGGTTTGCCGCCAGAACACAGGTAAGTGCCGTGTGTGGTTCCCGCGGGCCTGGCCTCTTTACGGGTTATG
GCCCTTGCGTGCCTTGAATTACTTCCACCTGGCTGCAGTACGTGATTCTTGATCCCGAGCTTCGGGTTGG
AAGTGGGTGGGAGAGTTCGAGGCCTTGCGCTTAAGGAGCCCCTTCGCCTCGTGCTTGAGTTGAGGCCTGG
CCTGGGCGCTGGGGCCGCCGCGTGCGAATCTGGTGGCACCTTCGCGCCTGTCTCGCTGCTTTCGATAAGT
CTCTAGCCATTTAAAATTTTTGATGACCTGCTGCGACGCTTTTTTTCTGGCAAGATAGTCTTGTAAATGC
GGGCCAAGATCTGCACACTGGTATTTCGGTTTTTGGGGCCGCGGGCGGCGACGGGGCCCGTGCGTCCCAG
CGCACATGTTCGGCGAGGCGGGGCCTGCGAGCGCGGCCACCGAGAATCGGACGGGGGTAGTCTCAAGCTG
GCCGGCCTGCTCTGGTGCCTGGCCTCGCGCCGCCGTGTATCGCCCCGCCCTGGGCGGCAAGGCTGGCCCG
GTCGGCACCAGTTGCGTGAGCGGAAAGATGGCCGCTTCCCGGCCCTGCTGCAGGGAGCTCAAAATGGAGG
ACGCGGCGCTCGGGAGAGCGGGCGGGTGAGTCACCCACACAAAGGAAAAGGGCCTTTCCGTCCTCAGCCG
TCGCTTCATGTGACTCCACGGAGTACCGGGCGCCGTCCAGGCACCTCGATTAGTTCTCGAGCTTTTGGAG
TACGTCGTCTTTAGGTTGGGGGGAGGGGTTTTATGCGATGGAGTTTCCCCACACTGAGTGGGTGGAGACT
GAAGTTAGGCCAGCTTGGCACTTGATGTAATTCTCCTTGGAATTTGCCCTTTTTGAGTTTGGATCTTGGT
TCATTCTCAAGCCTCAGACAGTGGTTCAAAGTTTTTTTCTTCCATTTCAGGTGTCGTGAGGAATTAGCTT
GGTACTAATACGACTCACTATAGGGAGACCCAAGCTGGCTAGGTAAGCTTGGTACCGAGCTCGGATCCAC
TAGTCCAGTGTGGTGGAATTCTGCAGATATCAACAAGTTTGTACAAAAAAGTTGGCATGGATATAGAAGA
TGAAGAAAACATGAGTTCCAGCAGCACTGATGTGAAGGAAAACCGCAATCTGGACAACGTGTCCCCCAAG
GATGGCAGCACACCTGGGCCTGGCGAGGGCTCTCAGCTCTCCAATGGGGGTGGTGGTGGCCCCGGCAGAA
AGCGGCCCCTGGAGGAGGGCAGCAATGGCCACTCCAAGTACCGCCTGAAGAAAAGGAGGAAAACACCAGG
GCCCGTCCTCCCCAAGAACGCCCTGATGCAGCTGAATGAGATCAAGCCTGGTTTGCAGTACACACTCCTG
TCCCAGACTGGGCCCGTGCACGCGCCTTTGTTTGTCATGTCTGTGGAGGTGAATGGCCAGGTTTTTGAGG
GCTCTGGTCCCACAAAGAAAAAGGCAAAACTCCATGCTGCTGAGAAGGCCTTGAGGTCTTTCGTTCAGTT
TCCTAATGCCTCTGAGGCCCACCTGGCCATGGGGAGGACCCTGTCTGTCAACACGGACTTCACATCTGAC
CAGGCCGACTTCCCTGACACGCTCTTCAATGGTTTTGAAACTCCTGACAAGGCGGAGCCTCCCTTTTACG
TGGGCTCCAATGGGGATGACTCCTTCAGTTCCAGCGGGGACCTCAGCTTGTCTGCTTCCCCGGTGCCTGC
CAGCCTAGCCCAGCCTCCTCTCCCTGCCTTACCACCATTCCCACCCCCGAGTGGGAAGAATCCCGTGATG
ATCTTGAACGAACTGCGCCCAGGACTCAAGTATGACTTCCTCTCCGAGAGCGGGGAGAGCCATGCCAAGA
GCTTCGTCATGTCTGTGGTCGTGGATGGTCAGTTCTTTGAAGGCTCGGGGAGAAACAAGAAGCTTGCCAA
GGCCCGGGCTGCGCAGTCTGCCCTGGCCGCCATTTTTAACTTGCACTTGGATCAGACGCCATCTCGCCAG
CCTATTCCCAGTGAGGGTCTTCAGCTGCATTTACCGCAGGTTTTAGCTGACGCTGTCTCACGCCTGGTCC
TGGGTAAGTTTGGTGACCTGACCGACAACTTCTCCTCCCCTCACGCTCGCAGAAAAGTGCTGGCTGGAGT
CGTCATGACAACAGGCACAGATGTTAAAGATGCCAAGGTGATAAGTGTTTCTACAGGAACAAAATGTATT
AATGGTGAATACATGAGTGATCGTGGCCTTGCATTAAATGACTGCCATGCAGAAATAATATCTCGGAGAT
CCTTGCTCAGATTTCTTTATACACAACTTGAGCTTTACTTAAATAACAAAGATGATCAAAAAAGATCCAT
CTTTCAGAAATCAGAGCGAGGGGGGTTTAGGCTGAAGGAGAATGTCCAGTTTCATCTGTACATCAGCACC
TCTCCCTGTGGAGATGCCAGAATCTTCTCACCACATGAGCCAATCCTGGAAGAACCAGCAGATAGACACC
CAAATCGTAAAGCAAGAGGACAGCTACGGACCAAAATAGAGTCTGGTGAGGGGACGATTCCAGTGCGCTC
CAATGCGAGCATCCAAACGTGGGACGGGGTGCTGCAAGGGGAGCGGCTGCTCACCATGTCCTGCAGTGAC
AAGATTGCACGCTGGAACGTGGTGGGCATCCAGGGATCCCTGCTCAGCATTTTCGTGGAGCCCATTTACT
TCTCGAGCATCATCCTGGGCAGCCTTTACCACGGGGACCACCTTTCCAGGGCCATGTACCAGCGGATCTC
CAACATAGAGGACCTGCCACCTCTCTACACCCTCAACAAGCCTTTGCTCAGTGGCATCAGCAATGCAGAA
GCACGGCAGCCAGGGAAGGCCCCCAACTTCAGTGTCAACTGGACGGTAGGCGACTCCGCTATTGAGGTCA
TCAACGCCACGACTGGGAAGGATGAGCTGGGCCGCGCGTCCCGCCTGTGTAAGCACGCGTTGTACTGTCG
CTGGATGCGTGTGCACGGCAAGGTTCCCTCCCACTTACTACGCTCCAAGATTACCAAACCCAACGTGTAC
CATGAGTCCAAGCTGGCGGCAAAGGAGTACCAGGCCGCCAAGGCGCGTCTGTTCACAGCCTTCATCAAGG
CGGGGCTGGGGGCCTGGGTGGAGAAGCCCACCGAGCAGGACCAGTTCTCACTCACGCCCTGCCCAACTTT
CTTGTACAAAGTGGTTGATATCCAGCACAGTGGCGGCCGCTCGAGTCTAGAGGGCCCGCGGTTCGAAACC
AGCGGAGGCGGCGGAAGCGGGGGAGGAGGCAGCGGCGGAGGCGGCAGCGGGGGCGGCGGAAGCGCTACCG
GTAAGCCTATCCCTAACCCTCTCCTCGGTCTCGATTCTACGCGTACCGGTATGGCTTCTAACTTTACTCA
GTTCGTTCTCGTCGACAATGGCGGAACTGGCGACGTGACTGTCGCCCCAAGCAACTTCGCTAACGGGGTC
GCTGAATGGATCAGCTCTAACTCGCGATCACAGGCTTACAAAGTAACCTGTAGCGTTCGTCAGAGCTCTG
CGCAGAATCGCAAATACACCATCAAAGTCGAGGTGCCTAAAGTGGCAACCCAGACTGTTGGTGGTGAAGA
GCTTCCTGTAGCCGGATGGAGATCTTACTTAAATATGGAACTAACCATTCCAATTTTCGCCACGAATTCC
GACTGCGAGCTTATTGTTAAGGCAATGCAAGGTCTCCTAAAAGATGGAAACCCGATTCCCTCGGCCATCG
CGGCCAACTCCGGCATCTACGGAGGTGGAGGTGGATCTCGTACGGGTTAGTAATGAGTTTAAACCCGCTG
ATCAGCCTCGACTGTGCCTTCTAGTTGCCAGCCATCTGTTGTTTGCCCCTCCCCCGTGCCTTCCTTGACC
CTGGAAGGTGCCACTCCCACTGTCCTTTCCTAATAAAATGAGGAAATTGCATCGCATTGTCTGAGTAGGT
GTCATTCTATTCTGGGGGGTGGGGTGGGGCAGGACAGCAAGGGGGAGGATTGGGAAGACAATAGCAGGCA
TGCTGGGGATGCGGTGGGCTCTATGGCTTCTGAGGCGGAAAGAACCAGCTGGGGCTCTAGGGGGTATCCC
C
[124 nt withheld, positions 4342-4465]
C
[91 nt withheld, positions 4467-4557]
AGGGTGATGGTTCACGTACCTAGAAGTTCCTATTCCGAAGTTCCTATTCTCTAGAAAGTATAGGAACTTC
CTTGGCCAAAAAGCCTGAACTCACCGCGACGTCTGTCGAGAAGTTTCTGATCGAAAAGTTCGACAGCGTC
TCCGACCTGATGCAGCTCTCGGAGGGCGAAGAATCTCGTGCTTTCAGCTTCGATGTAGGAGGGCGTGGAT
ATGTCCTGCGGGTAAATAGCTGCGCCGATGGTTTCTACAAAGATCGTTATGTTTATCGGCACTTTGCATC
GGCCGCGCTCCCGATTCCGGAAGTGCTTGACATTGGGGAATTCAGCGAGAGCCTGACCTATTGCATCTCC
CGCCGTGCACAGGGTGTCACGTTGCAAGACCTGCCTGAAACCGAACTGCCCGCTGTTCTGCAGCCGGTCG
CGGAGGCCATGGATGCGATCGCTGCGGCCGATCTTAGCCAGACGAGCGGGTTCGGCCCATTCGGACCGCA
AGGAATCGGTCAATACACTACATGGCGTGATTTCATATGCGCGATTGCTGATCCCCATGTGTATCACTGG
CAAACTGTGATGGACGACACCGTCAGTGCGTCCGTCGCGCAGGCTCTCGATGAGCTGATGCTTTGGGCCG
AGGACTGCCCCGAAGTCCGGCACCTCGTGCACGCGGATTTCGGCTCCAACAATGTCCTGACGGACAATGG
CCGCATAACAGCGGTCATTGACTGGAGCGAGGCGATGTTCGGGGATTCCCAATACGAGGTCGCCAACATC
TTCTTCTGGAGGCCGTGGTTGGCTTGTATGGAGCAGCAGACGCGCTACTTCGAGCGGAGGCATCCGGAGC
TTGCAGGATCGCCGCGGCTCCGGGCGTATATGCTCCGCATTGGTCTTGACCAACTCTATCAGAGCTTGGT
TGACGGCAATTTCGATGATGCAGCTTGGGCGCAGGGTCGATGCGACGCAATCGTCCGATCCGGAGCCGGG
ACTGTCGGGCGTACACAAATCGCCCGCAGAAGCGCGGCCGTCTGGACCGATGGCTGTGTAGAAGTACTCG
CCGATAGTGGAAACCGACGCCCCAGCACTCGTCCGAGGGCAAAGGAATAGCACGTACTACGAGATTTCGA
TTCCACCGCCGCCTTCTATGAAAGGTTGGGCTTCGGAATCGTTTTCCGGGACGCCGGCTGGATGATCCTC
CAGCGCGGGGATCTCATGCTGGAGTTCTTCGCCCACCCCAACTTGTTTATTGCAGCTTATAATGGTTACA
AATAAAGCAATAGCATCACAAATTTCACAAATAAAGCATTTTTTTCACTGCATTCTAGTTGTGGTTTGTC
CAAACTCATCAATGTATCTTATCATGTCTGTATACCGTCGACCTCTAGCTAGAGCTTGGCGTAATCATGG
TCATAGCTGTTTCCTGTGTGAAATTGTTATCCGCTCACAATTCCACACAACATACGAGCCGGAAGCATAA
AGTGTAAAGCCTGGGGTGCCTAATGAGTGAGCTAACTCACATTAATTGCGTTGCGCTCACTGCCCGCTTT
CCAGTCGGGAAACCTGTCGTGCCAGCTGCATTAATGAATCGGCCAACGCGCGGGGAGAGGCGGTTTGCGT
ATTGGGCGCTCTTCCGCTTCCTCGCTCACTGACTCGCTGCGCTCGGTCGTTCGGCTGCGGCGAGCGGTAT
CAGCTCACTCAAAGGCGGTAATACGGTTATCCACAGAATCAGGGGATAACGCAGGAAAGAACATGTGAGC
AAAAGGCCAGCAAAAGGCCAGGAACCGTAAAAAGGCCGCGTTGCTGGCGTTTTTCCATAGGCTCCGCCCC
CCTGACGAGCATCACAAAAATCGACGCTCAAGTCAGAGGTGGCGAAACCCGACAGGACTATAAAGATACC
AGGCGTTTCCCCCTGGAAGCTCCCTCGTGCGCTCTCCTGTTCCGACCCTGCCGCTTACCGGATACCTGTC
CGCCTTTCTCCCTTCGGGAAGCGTGGCGCTTTCTCATAGCTCACGCTGTAGGTATCTCAGTTCGGTGTAG
GTCGTTCGCTCCAAGCTGGGCTGTGTGCACGAACCCCCCGTTCAGCCCGACCGCTGCGCCTTATCCGGTA
ACTATCGTCTTGAGTCCAACCCGGTAAGACACGACTTATCGCCACTGGCAGCAGCCACTGGTAACAGGAT
TAGCAGAGCGAGGTATGTAGGCGGTGCTACAGAGTTCTTGAAGTGGTGGCCTAACTACGGCTACACTAGA
AGAACAGTATTTGGTATCTGCGCTCTGCTGAAGCCAGTTACCTTCGGAAAAAGAGTTGGTAGCTCTTGAT
CCGGCAAACAAACCACCGCTGGTAGCGGTGGTTTTTTTGTTTGCAAGCAGCAGATTACGCGCAGAAAAAA
AGGATCTCAAGAAGATCCTTTGATCTTTTCTACGGGGTCTGACGCTCAGTGGAACGAAAACTCACGTTAA
GGGATTTTGGTCATGAGATTATCAAAAAGGATCTTCACCTAGATCCTTTTAAATTAAAAATGAAGTTTTA
AATCAATCTAAAGTATATATGAGTAAACTTGGTCTGACAGTTACCAATGCTTAATCAGTGAGGCACCTAT
CTCAGCGATCTGTCTATTTCGTTCATCCATAGTTGCCTGACTCCCCGTCGTGTAGATAACTACGATACGG
GAGGGCTTACCATCTGGCCCCAGTGCTGCAATGATACCGCGAGACCCACGCTCACCGGCTCCAGATTTAT
CAGCAATAAACCAGCCAGCCGGAAGGGCCGAGCGCAGAAGTGGTCCTGCAACTTTATCCGCCTCCATCCA
GTCTATTAATTGTTGCCGGGAAGCTAGAGTAAGTAGTTCGCCAGTTAATAGTTTGCGCAACGTTGTTGCC
ATTGCTACAGGCATCGTGGTGTCACGCTCGTCGTTTGGTATGGCTTCATTCAGCTCCGGTTCCCAACGAT
CAAGGCGAGTTACATGATCCCCCATGTTGTGCAAAAAAGCGGTTAGCTCCTTCGGTCCTCCGATCGTTGT
CAGAAGTAAGTTGGCCGCAGTGTTATCACTCATGGTTATGGCAGCACTGCATAATTCTCTTACTGTCATG
CCATCCGTAAGATGCTTTTCTGTGACTGGTGAGTACTCAACCAAGTCATTCTGAGAATAGTGTATGCGGC
GACCGAGTTGCTCTTGCCCGGCGTCAATACGGGATAATACCGCGCCACATAGCAGAACTTTAAAAGTGCT
CATCATTGGAAAACGTTCTTCGGGGCGAAAACTCTCAAGGATCTTACCGCTGTTGAGATCCAGTTCGATG
TAACCCACTCGTGCACCCAACTGATCTTCAGCATCTTTTACTTTCACCAGCGTTTCTGGGTGAGCAAAAA
CAGGAAGGCAAAATGCCGCAAAAAAGGGAATAAGGGCGACACGGAAATGTTGAATACTCATACTCTTCCT
TTTTCAATATTATTGAAGCATTTATCAGGGTTATTGTCTCATGAGCGGATACATATTTGAATGTATTTAG
AAAAATAAACAAATAGGGGTTCCGCGCACATTTCCCCGAAAAGTGCCACCTGACGTCGACGGATCGGGAG
ATCTCCCGATCCCCTATGGTGCACTCTCAGTACAATCTGCTCTGATGCCGCATAGTTAAGCCAGTATCTG
CTCCCTGCTTGTGTGTTGGAGGTCGCTGAGTAGTGCGCGAGCAAAATTTAAGCTACAACAAGGCAAGGCT
TGACCGACAATTGCATGAAGAATCTGCTTAGGGTTAGGCGTTTTGCGCTGCTTCGCGATGTACGGGCCAG
ATATACGCGTTGACATTGATTATTGACTAGGCTTTTGCAAAAAGCTTTGCAAAGATGGATAAAGTTTTAA
ACAGAGAGGAATCTTTGCAGCTAATGGACCTTCTAGGTCTTGAAAGGAGTGGGAATT
Features (pLannotate 1.2.2; 24 found; start..end, strand, type, name):
      1..1179    +  promoter       EF-1α promoter: strong constitutive promoter for human elongation factor EF-1α
   1196..1214    +  promoter       T7 promoter: promoter for bacteriophage T7 RNA polymerase
   1294..1311    +  protein_bind   attB1 (fragment): mutant version of attB; core recombination site for the Gateway® BP reaction BP Clonase™
   1317..3419    +  CDS            Adarb1: RED1_RAT - Also known as Red1. Experimental evidence at protein level: Swiss-Prot protein existence level 1. Catalyzes the hydrolytic deamination of adenosine to inosine in double-stranded RNA (dsRNA) referred to as A-to-I RNA editing. This may affect gene expression and function in a number of ways that include mRNA translation by changing codons and hence the amino acid sequence of proteins; pre-mRNA splicing by altering splice site recognition sequences; RNA stability by changing sequences involved in nuclease recognition; genetic stability in the case of RNA virus genomes by changing seque
   3422..3445    -  protein_bind   attB2: mutant version of attB; recombination site for the Gateway® BP reaction BP Clonase™
   3570..3611    +  CDS            V5 tag: epitope tag from simian virus 5
   3624..4010    +  CDS            MS2: bacteriophage MS2 coat protein binds to a specific stem-loop structure in the viral RNA (Peabody, 1993)
   4072..4296    +  polyA_signal   bGH poly(A) signal: bovine growth hormone polyadenylation signal
   4300..4321    +  promoter       SV40 promoter (fragment): SV40 enhancer and early promoter
   4342..4575    +  rep_origin     f1 ori (fragment) (sequence partly withheld): f1 bacteriophage origin of replication; arrow indicates direction of (+) strand synthesis
   4580..4627    +  protein_bind   FRT: FLP-mediated recombination occurs in the 8-bp core sequence TCTAGAAA (Turan and Bode, 2011). FLP recombinase from the Saccharomyces cerevisiae 2μ plasmid
   4635..5657    +  CDS            HygR: aminoglycoside phosphotransferase from E. coli; aph(4)-Ia; confers resistance to hygromycin
   5667..5792    +  CDS            ble (fragment): BLE_KLEPN - Experimental evidence at protein level: Swiss-Prot protein existence level 1. Binding protein with a strong affinity to the bleomycin family of antibiotics. Binds to CL990; an antimitotic-antibiotic compound. From Klebsiella pneumoniae.
   5787..5908    +  polyA_signal   SV40 poly(A) signal: SV40 polyadenylation signal
   5981..5997    -  protein_bind   lac operator: The lac repressor binds to the lac operator to inhibit transcription in E. coli. This inhibition can be relieved by adding lactose or isopropyl-β-D-thiogalactopyranoside (IPTG). lac repressor encoded by lacI
   6005..6035    -  promoter       lac promoter: promoter for the E. coli lac operon
   6050..6071    -  protein_bind   CAP binding site: CAP binding activates transcription in the presence of cAMP. E. coli catabolite activator protein
   6084..6176    -  CDS            lacI (fragment): lac repressor; lacI; The lac repressor binds to the lac operator to inhibit transcription in E. coli. This inhibition can be relieved by adding lactose or isopropyl-β-D-thiogalactopyranoside (IPTG).
   6359..6947    -  rep_origin     ori: high-copy-number ColE1/pMB1/pBR322/pUC origin of replication
   7118..7978    -  CDS            AmpR: β-lactamase; bla; confers resistance to ampicillin, carbenicillin, and related antibiotics
   7979..8083    -  promoter       AmpR promoter: bla
   8142..8194    -  misc_feature   bom (fragment): basis of mobility region from pBR322
   8349..8367    +  enhancer       CMV enhancer (fragment): human cytomegalovirus immediate early enhancer
   8392..8458    +  CDS            small t antigen (fragment): SV40 (simian virus 40) small t antigen
