[The description below was written by a language model from this plasmid's Addgene catalogue record and pLannotate feature annotations shown in this document.]
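Description:
ADARB1 is a mammalian expression plasmid built on the Gateway destination backbone E2.pEF5-DEST-FL-V5-MCP. It carries the human ADARB1 open reading frame (also known as ADAR2 or RED1, unmutated, about 2.1 kb), which encodes a double-stranded RNA adenosine deaminase responsible for A-to-I RNA editing. The automated annotation labels this coding sequence by its rat homologue, but the catalogue entry gives the species as human. The insert was introduced by Gateway recombination and is flanked by attB1 and attB2 sites. It is transcribed from the strong constitutive EF-1α promoter, with a T7 promoter just upstream of the insert, and transcription ends at a bovine growth hormone polyadenylation signal. Downstream of attB2, the backbone supplies a C-terminal V5 epitope tag followed by the bacteriophage MS2 coat protein (MCP), so the expressed product is an ADARB1-V5-MCP fusion.

MCP binds a specific MS2 RNA stem-loop, so the fusion can be recruited to any transcript bearing such hairpins. This fits the stated purpose of an RNA-binding protein tethering screen, part of a large-scale tethered function study of factors that regulate mRNA stability and translation. V5 provides a handle for detecting the fusion. The reporter RNA is not part of this plasmid.

The backbone also contains an FRT site directly upstream of a hygromycin resistance gene with an SV40 polyadenylation signal. This arrangement is typical of vectors designed for FLP-mediated integration and hygromycin selection in mammalian cells, although the record does not state that use. In E. coli the plasmid is maintained through a high-copy ColE1/pUC-type origin and selected with ampicillin via β-lactamase. Several short fragments (f1 ori, lac elements, SV40 and CMV remnants) appear to be backbone leftovers.
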