Addgene plasmid #155396: ADARB1
Purpose: For use in RBP tethering screen
Depositing lab: Eugene Yeo. Depositing organization: University of California, San Diego (UCSD). Publication: Large-scale tethered function assays identify factors that regulate mRNA stability and translation. Luo EC, Nathanson JL, Tan FE, Schwartz JL, Schmok JC, Shankar A, Markmiller S, Yee BA, Sathe S, Pratt GA, Scaletta DB, Ha Y, Hill DE, Aigner S, Yeo GW. Nat Struct Mol Biol. 2020 Oct;27(10):989-1000. doi: 10.1038/s41594-020-0477-6. Epub 2020 Aug 17. PubMed 32807991.
Backbone
  Vector backbone: E2.pEF5-DEST-FL-V5-MCP
  Backbone size w/o insert (bp): 7357
  Vector type: Mammalian Expression
Growth in bacteria
  Bacterial resistance: Ampicillin, 100 μg/mL
  Growth temperature: 37°C
  Growth strain: DH5alpha
  Copy number: High Copy
Gene/Insert
  Gene/Insert name: ADARB1 (alt name: Accession: BC065545.1)
  Species: H. sapiens (human)
  Insert size (bp): 2106
  Mutation: none
  Entrez Gene: ADARB1 (a.k.a. ADAR2, DRABA2, DRADA2, NEDHYMS, RED1)
  Promoter: EF-1a
  Tag / fusion protein: V5-MCP (C terminal on backbone)
  Cloning method: Gateway Cloning
  Sequencing primers: 5′ TAATACGACTCACTATAGGG; 3′ gctcgagtctagagggc
Resource information
  A portion of this plasmid was derived from a plasmid made by: David E. Hill / Dana-Farber Cancer Institute
Terms and licenses: Academic/Nonprofit Terms; Industry Terms: Not Available to Industry
How to cite: ADARB1 was a gift from Eugene Yeo (Addgene plasmid # 155396 ; http://n2t.net/addgene:155396 ; RRID:Addgene_155396)
