>Addgene plasmid #155396 | ADARB1 | depositor partial sequence | sequence record 300800 | Insert Sequence
ATGGATATAGAAGATGAAGAAAACATGAGTTCCAGCAGCACTGATGTGAAGGAAAACCGCAATCTGGACA
ACGTGTCCCCCAAGGATGGCAGCACACCTGGGCCTGGCGAGGGCTCTCAGCTCTCCAATGGGGGTGGTGG
TGGCCCCGGCAGAAAGCGGCCCCTGGAGGAGGGCAGCAATGGCCACTCCAAGTACCGCCTGAAGAAAAGG
AGGAAAACACCAGGGCCCGTCCTCCCCAAGAACGCCCTGATGCAGCTGAATGAGATCAAGCCTGGTTTGC
AGTACACACTCCTGTCCCAGACTGGGCCCGTGCACGCGCCTTTGTTTGTCATGTCTGTGGAGGTGAATGG
CCAGGTTTTTGAGGGCTCTGGTCCCACAAAGAAAAAGGCAAAACTCCATGCTGCTGAGAAGGCCTTGAGG
TCTTTCGTTCAGTTTCCTAATGCCTCTGAGGCCCACCTGGCCATGGGGAGGACCCTGTCTGTCAACACGG
ACTTCACATCTGACCAGGCCGACTTCCCTGACACGCTCTTCAATGGTTTTGAAACTCCTGACAAGGCGGA
GCCTCCCTTTTACGTGGGCTCCAATGGGGATGACTCCTTCAGTTCCAGCGGGGACCTCAGCTTGTCTGCT
TCCCCGGTGCCTGCCAGCCTAGCCCAGCCTCCTCTCCCTGCCTTACCACCATTCCCACCCCCGAGTGGGA
AGAATCCCGTGATGATCTTGAACGAACTGCGCCCAGGACTCAAGTATGACTTCCTCTCCGAGAGCGGGGA
GAGCCATGCCAAGAGCTTCGTCATGTCTGTGGTCGTGGATGGTCAGTTCTTTGAAGGCTCGGGGAGAAAC
AAGAAGCTTGCCAAGGCCCGGGCTGCGCAGTCTGCCCTGGCCGCCATTTTTAACTTGCACTTGGATCAGA
CGCCATCTCGCCAGCCTATTCCCAGTGAGGGTCTTCAGCTGCATTTACCGCAGGTTTTAGCTGACGCTGT
CTCACGCCTGGTCCTGGGTAAGTTTGGTGACCTGACCGACAACTTCTCCTCCCCTCACGCTCGCAGAAAA
GTGCTGGCTGGAGTCGTCATGACAACAGGCACAGATGTTAAAGATGCCAAGGTGATAAGTGTTTCTACAG
GAACAAAATGTATTAATGGTGAATACATGAGTGATCGTGGCCTTGCATTAAATGACTGCCATGCAGAAAT
AATATCTCGGAGATCCTTGCTCAGATTTCTTTATACACAACTTGAGCTTTACTTAAATAACAAAGATGAT
CAAAAAAGATCCATCTTTCAGAAATCAGAGCGAGGGGGGTTTAGGCTGAAGGAGAATGTCCAGTTTCATC
TGTACATCAGCACCTCTCCCTGTGGAGATGCCAGAATCTTCTCACCACATGAGCCAATCCTGGAAGAACC
AGCAGATAGACACCCAAATCGTAAAGCAAGAGGACAGCTACGGACCAAAATAGAGTCTGGTGAGGGGACG
ATTCCAGTGCGCTCCAATGCGAGCATCCAAACGTGGGACGGGGTGCTGCAAGGGGAGCGGCTGCTCACCA
TGTCCTGCAGTGACAAGATTGCACGCTGGAACGTGGTGGGCATCCAGGGATCCCTGCTCAGCATTTTCGT
GGAGCCCATTTACTTCTCGAGCATCATCCTGGGCAGCCTTTACCACGGGGACCACCTTTCCAGGGCCATG
TACCAGCGGATCTCCAACATAGAGGACCTGCCACCTCTCTACACCCTCAACAAGCCTTTGCTCAGTGGCA
TCAGCAATGCAGAAGCACGGCAGCCAGGGAAGGCCCCCAACTTCAGTGTCAACTGGACGGTAGGCGACTC
CGCTATTGAGGTCATCAACGCCACGACTGGGAAGGATGAGCTGGGCCGCGCGTCCCGCCTGTGTAAGCAC
GCGTTGTACTGTCGCTGGATGCGTGTGCACGGCAAGGTTCCCTCCCACTTACTACGCTCCAAGATTACCA
AACCCAACGTGTACCATGAGTCCAAGCTGGCGGCAAAGGAGTACCAGGCCGCCAAGGCGCGTCTGTTCAC
AGCCTTCATCAAGGCGGGGCTGGGGGCCTGGGTGGAGAAGCCCACCGAGCAGGACCAGTTCTCACTCACG
CCCTGA
